>Addgene plasmid #75457 | pZE27GFP4 | depositor full sequence | sequence record 147352 | pZE27GFP4 sequence 2988 bps
CTCGAGTGGTGCAAAACCTTTCGCGGTATGGCATGATAGCGCCCGGAAGAGAGTCAATTCAGGGAATTCA
TTAAAGAGGACAAAGGTACCATGCGTAAAGGAGAAGAACTTTTCACTGGAGTTGTCCCAATTCTTGTTGA
ATTAGATGGTGATGTTAATGGGCACAAATTTTCTGTCAGTGGAGAGGGTGAAGGTGATGCAACATACGGA
AAACTTACCCTTAAATTTATTTGCACTACTGGAAAACTACCTGTTCCATGGCCAACACTTGTCACTACTT
TCGGTTATGGTGTTCAATGCTTTGCGAGATACCCAGATCATATGAAACAGCATGACTTTTTCAAGAGTGC
CATGCCCGAAGGTTATGTACAGGAAAGAACTATATTTTTCAAAGATGACGGGAACTACAAGACACGTGCT
GAAGTCAAGTTTGAAGGTGATACCCTTGTTAATAGAATCGAGTTAAAAGGTATTGATTTTAAAGAAGATG
GAAACATTCTTGGACACAAATTGGAATACAACTATAACTCACACAATGTATACATCATGGCAGACAAACA
AAAGAATGGAATCAAAGTTAACTTCAAAATTAGACACAACATTGAAGATGGAAGCGTTCAACTAGCAGAC
CATTATCAACAAAATACTCCAATTGGCGATGGCCCTGTCCTTTTACCAGACAACCATTACCTGTCCACAC
AATCTGCCCTTTCGAAAGATCCCAACGAAAAGAGAGACCACATGGTCCTTCTTGAGTTTGTAACAGCTGC
TGGGATTACACATGGCATGGATGAACTATACAAAGCGGCGAACAAAAACGAAGAAAACACCAACGAAGTG
CCGACCTTTATGCTGAACGCGGGCCAGGCGAACCACGCCCAACCTTAATAAGCTTGATGGGGGATCCCAT
GGTACGCGTGCTAGAGGCATCAAATAAAACGAAAGGCTCAGTCGAAAGACTGGGCCTTTCGTTTTATCTG
TTGTTTGTCGGTGAACGCTCTCCTGAGTAGGACAAATCCGCCGCCCTAGACCTAGGGCGTTCGGCTGCGG
CGAGCGGTATCAGCTCACTCAAAGGCGGTAATACGGTTATCCACAGAATCAGGGGATAACGCAGGAAAGA
ACATGTGAGCAAAAGGCCAGCAAAAGGCCAGGAACCGTAAAAAGGCCGCGTTGCTGGCGTTTTTCCATAG
GCTCCGCCCCCCTGACGAGCATCACAAAAATCGACGCTCAAGTCAGAGGTGGCGAAACCCGACAGGACTA
TAAAGATACCAGGCGTTTCCCCCTGGAAGCTCCCTCGTGCGCTCTCCTGTTCCGACCCTGCCGCTTACCG
GATACCTGTCCGCCTTTCTCCCTTCGGGAAGCGTGGCGCTTTCTCATAGCTCACGCTGTAGGTATCTCAG
TTCGGTGTAGGTCGTTCGCTCCAAGCTGGGCTGTGTGCACGAACCCCCCGTTCAGCCCGACCGCTGCGCC
TTATCCGGTAACTATCGTCTTGAGTCCAACCCGGTAAGACACGACTTATCGCCACTGGCAGCAGCCACTG
GTAACAGGATTAGCAGAGCGAGGTATGTAGGCGGTGCTACAGAGTTCTTGAAGTGGTGGCCTAACTACGG
CTACACTAGAAGGACAGTATTTGGTATCTGCGCTCTGCTGAAGCCAGTTACCTTCGGAAAAAGAGTTGGT
AGCTCTTGATCCGGCAAACAAACCACCGCTGGTAGCGGTGGTTTTTTTGTTTGCAAGCAGCAGATTACGC
GCAGAAAAAAAGGATCTCAAGAAGATCCTTTGATCTTTTCTACGGGGTCTGACGCTCAGTGGAACGAAAA
CTCACGTTAAGGGATTTTGGTCATGACTAGTGCTTGGATTCTCACCAATAAAAAACGCCCGGCGGCAACC
GAGCGTTCTGAACAAATCCAGATGGAGTTCTGAGGTCATTACTGGATCTATCAACAGGAGTCCAAGCGAG
CTCTCGAACCCCAGAGTCCCGCTCAGAAGAACTCGTCAAGAAGGCGATAGAAGGCGATGCGCTGCGAATC
GGGAGCGGCGATACCGTAAAGCACGAGGAAGCGGTCAGCCCATTCGCCGCCAAGCTCTTCAGCAATATCA
CGGGTAGCCAACGCTATGTCCTGATAGCGGTCCGCCACACCCAGCCGGCCACAGTCGATGAATCCAGAAA
AGCGGCCATTTTCCACCATGATATTCGGCAAGCAGGCATCGCCATGGGTCACGACGAGATCCTCGCCGTC
GGGCATGCGCGCCTTGAGCCTGGCGAACAGTTCGGCTGGCGCGAGCCCCTGATGCTCTTCGTCCAGATCA
TCCTGATCGACAAGACCGGCTTCCATCCGAGTACGTGCTCGCTCGATGCGATGTTTCGCTTGGTGGTCGA
ATGGGCAGGTAGCCGGATCAAGCGTATGCAGCCGCCGCATTGCATCAGCCATGATGGATACTTTCTCGGC
AGGAGCAAGGTGAGATGACAGGAGATCCTGCCCCGGCACTTCGCCCAATAGCAGCCAGTCCCTTCCCGCT
TCAGTGACAACGTCGAGCACAGCTGCGCAAGGAACGCCCGTCGTGGCCAGCCACGATAGCCGCGCTGCCT
CGTCCTGCAGTTCATTCAGGGCACCGGACAGGTCGGTCTTGACAAAAAGAACCGGGCGCCCCTGCGCTGA
CAGCCGGAACACGGCGGCATCAGAGCAGCCGATTGTCTGTTGTGCCCAGTCATAGCCGAATAGCCTCTCC
ACCCAAGCGGCCGGAGAACCTGCGTGCAATCCATCTTGTTCAATCATGCGAAACGATCCTCATCCTGTCT
CTTGATCAGATCTTGATCCCCTGCGCCATCAGATCCTTGGCGGCAAGAAAGCCATCCAGTTTACTTTGCA
GGGCTTCCCAACCTTACCAGAGGGCGCCCCAGCTGGCAATTCCGACGTCTAAGAAACCATTATTATCATG
ACATTAACCTATAAAAATAGGCGTATCACGAGGCCCTTTCGTCTTCAC
Features (pLannotate 1.2.2; 7 found; start..end, strand, type, name):
      2..64      +  promoter       lacIq promoter (fragment): lacI (mutant); In the lacIq allele, a single base change in the promoter boosts expression of the lacI gene about 10-fold.
     91..804     +  CDS            hfriFP: hfriFP is a fluorescent protein published in 2013, derived from Herbaspirillum frisingense.
    931..1017    +  terminator     rrnB T1 terminator: Escherichia coli rrnB; transcription terminator T1 from the E. coli rrnB gene
   1182..1770    -  rep_origin     ori: high-copy-number ColE1/pMB1/pBR322/pUC origin of replication
   1858..1952    -  terminator     lambda t0 terminator: transcription terminator from phage lambda
   1986..2777    -  CDS            neo: KKA2_KLEPN - Also known as kan, nptII. Experimental evidence at protein level: Swiss-Prot protein existence level 1. Resistance to kanamycin, neomycin, paromomycin, ribostamycin, butirosin and gentamicin B. From Klebsiella pneumoniae.
   2809..2928    -  CDS            tnpA (fragment): TN5P_ECOLX - Also known as tnp. Experimental evidence at protein level: Swiss-Prot protein existence level 1. Mediates transposition of transposon Tn5 by a 'cut and paste' mechanism. First, the monomeric transposase binds the 19 bp inverted DNA repeats flanking the transposon. Then, dimerization of the DNA- bound transposase creates a synaptic DNA complex. After nicking of the first DNA strand, excision of the transposon proceeds through a series of intermediates. The transposase then mediates the insertion of the transposon at a new site by strand transfer. The activity of the wild- type tran
