[The description below was written by a language model from this plasmid's Addgene catalogue record and pLannotate feature annotations shown in this document.]
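Description:
pZE27GFP4 is a small (about 3 kb) bacterial expression plasmid built on the pZE21 backbone, in which the original pLtetO promoter has been replaced by the lacIq promoter. It replicates in E. coli from a high-copy ColE1-type origin and is selected with kanamycin through the neo/nptII aminoglycoside phosphotransferase gene. A short fragment annotated as Tn5 transposase lies next to the resistance gene. It is most likely residual sequence carried over with the Tn5-derived kanamycin cassette rather than a functional element.

The payload is gfp-pdt#4, a GFP coding sequence fused to a protein degradation tag (variant 4), cloned between KpnI and HindIII sites that remain intact. The lacIq promoter, a mutant form of the lacI promoter with a single base change that raises its activity roughly tenfold, drives constitutive, inducer-independent transcription. The rrnB T1 terminator follows the reporter gene, and a phage lambda t0 terminator sits downstream of the kanamycin marker, insulating the transcription units from each other and from the origin. The automated annotation labels the reporter open reading frame as "hfriFP", a different fluorescent protein. This conflicts with the catalogue entry, which identifies the insert as GFP, and probably reflects a database similarity match. The degradation tag itself is not annotated separately in the feature table.

According to the record, the plasmid provides steady expression of a tagged GFP reporter and comes from work on tunable protein degradation in bacteria. There, fluorescence would serve as a readout of how efficiently this tag variant directs the protein to degradation. The record does not describe the cognate protease or where it is supplied.
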