Addgene plasmid #75457: pZE27GFP4
Purpose: Plasmid for constitutive expression of gfp-pdt4
Depositing lab: James Collins. Depositing organization: Boston University Medical Campus. Publication: Tunable protein degradation in bacteria. Cameron DE, Collins JJ. Nat Biotechnol. 2014 Dec;32(12):1276-81. doi: 10.1038/nbt.3053. Epub 2014 Nov 17. PubMed 25402616.
Backbone
  Vector backbone: pZE21
  Modifications to backbone: replace pLtetO promoter with placIq promoter
  Vector type: Bacterial Expression
Growth in bacteria
  Bacterial resistance: Kanamycin, 50 μg/mL
  Growth temperature: 37°C
  Growth strain: DH5alpha
  Copy number: High Copy
Gene/Insert
  Gene/Insert name: gfp-pdt#4
  Species: E. coli
  Promoter: placIq promoter
  Cloning method: Restriction Enzyme; 5′ cloning site KpnI (not destroyed); 3′ cloning site HindIII (not destroyed)
  Sequencing primers: 5′ TGGTGCAAAACCTTTCGCGG
Terms and licenses: Academic/Nonprofit Terms; Industry Terms: Not Available to Industry
How to cite: pZE27GFP4 was a gift from James Collins (Addgene plasmid # 75457 ; http://n2t.net/addgene:75457 ; RRID:Addgene_75457)
