>Addgene plasmid #75457 | pZE27GFP4 | addgene partial sequence | sequence record 146591 | Neo-R 5'-GCCCAGTCATAGCCGAATAG-3'
ATCATGCGAAACGATCCTCATCCTGTCTCTTGATCAGATCTTGATCCCCTGCGCCATCAGATCCTTGGCG
GCAAGAAAGCCATCCAGTTTACTTTGCAGGGCTTCCCAACCTTACCAGAGGGCGCCCCAGCTGGCAATTC
CGACGTCTAAGAAACCATTATTATCATGACATTAACCTATAAAAATAGGCGTATCACGAGGCCCTTTCGT
CTTCACCTCGAGTGGTGCAAAACCTTTCGCGGTATGGCATGATAGCGCCCGGAAGAGAGTCAATTCAGGG
AATTCATTAAAGAGGACAAAGGTACCATGCGTAAAGGAGAAGAACTTTTCACTGGAGTTGTCCCAATTCT
TGTTGAATTAGATGGTGATGTTAATGGGCACAAATTTTCTGTCAGTGGAGAGGGTGAAGGTGATGCAACA
TACGGAAAACTTACCCTTAAATTTATTTGCACTACTGGAAAACTACCTGTTCCATGGCCAACACTTGTCA
CTACTTTCGGTTATGGTGTTCAATGCTTTGCGAGATACCCAGATCATATGAAACAGCATGACTTTTTCAA
GAGTGCCATGCCCGAAGGTTATGTACAGGAAAGAACTATATTTTTCAAAGATGACGGGAACTACAAGACA
CGTGCTGAAGTCAAGTTTGAAGGTGATACCCTTGTT
