>Addgene plasmid #75457 | pZE27GFP4 | addgene partial sequence | sequence record 147350 | pBR322ori-F 5'-GGGAAACGCCTGGTATCTTT-3'
TTTTACGGTTCCTGGCCTTTTGCTGGCCTTTTGCTCACATGTTCTTTCCTGCGTTATCCCCTGATTCTGT
GGATAACCGTATTACCGCCTTTGAGTGAGCTGATACCGCTCGCCGCAGCCGAACGCCCTAGGTCTAGGGC
GGCGGATTTGTCCTACTCAGGAGAGCGTTCACCGACAAACAACAGATAAAACGAAAGGCCCAGTCTTTCG
ACTGAGCCTTTCGTTTTATTTGATGCCTCTAGCACGCGTACCATGGGATCCCCCATCAAGCTTATTAAGG
TTGGGCGTGGTTCGCCTGGCCCGCGTTCAGCATAAAGGTCGGCACTTCGTTGGTGTTTTCTTCGTTTTTG
TTCGCCGCTTTGTATAGTTCATCCATGCCATGTGTAATCCCAGCAGCTGTTACAAACTCAAGAAGGACCA
TGTGGTCTCTCTTTTCGTTGGGATCTTTCGAAAGGGCA
